Addgene plasmid #86153: plentiCRISPRv2-sgEGFP
Purpose: Lentivirus carrying Cas9/CRISPR for cut in GFP (used as control)
Depositing lab: Roland Friedel. Depositing organization: Icahn School of Medicine at Mount Sinai. Publication: Plexin-B2 facilitates glioblastoma infiltration by modulating cell biomechanics. Huang Y, Tejero R, Lee VK, Brusco C, Hannah T, Bertucci TB, Junqueira Alves C, Katsyv I, Kluge M, Foty R, Zhang B, Friedel CC, Dai G, Zou H, Friedel RH. Commun Biol. 2021 Jan 29;4(1):145. doi: 10.1038/s42003-021-01667-4. PubMed 33514835.
Backbone
  Vector backbone: plentiCRISPRv2
  Backbone manufacturer: Feng Zhang laboratory, MIT
  Backbone size w/o insert (bp): 12992
  Total vector size (bp): 13012
  Vector type: Lentiviral, CRISPR
  Selectable markers: Puromycin
Growth in bacteria
  Bacterial resistance: Ampicillin, 100 μg/mL
  Growth temperature: 30°C
  Growth strain: NEB Stable
  Copy number: High Copy
Gene/Insert
  Gene/Insert name: EGFP
  gRNA/shRNA sequence: GGGCGAGGAGCTGTTCACCG
  Species: Synthetic
  Cloning method: Restriction Enzyme; 5′ cloning site BsmBI (destroyed during cloning); 3′ cloning site BsmBI (destroyed during cloning)
  Sequencing primers: 5′ U6-fwd
Terms and licenses: Academic/Nonprofit Terms; Industry Terms: Not Available to Industry
Depositor comments: This lenti-CRISPRv2 vector was used as control for studies with gene specific lenti-CRISPRv2 gene deletion of Plexin-B2 in human cells (plentiCRISPRv2-sgPLXNB2). Plasmid received from Jialiang Liang, Laboratory of Patrizia Casaccia, Icahn School of Medicine at Mount Sinai
How to cite: plentiCRISPRv2-sgEGFP was a gift from Roland Friedel (Addgene plasmid # 86153 ; http://n2t.net/addgene:86153 ; RRID:Addgene_86153)
