[The description below was written by a language model from this plasmid's Addgene catalogue record and pLannotate feature annotations shown in this document.]
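Description:
plentiCRISPRv2-sgEGFP is a 13 kb all-in-one lentiviral CRISPR plasmid built on the lentiCRISPRv2 backbone, carrying a single guide RNA directed against EGFP. It is maintained in E. coli through a high-copy ColE1/pUC-type origin with ampicillin selection (AmpR). An f1 origin and an SV40/EM7-driven bleomycin/Zeocin resistance cassette lie outside the viral region. The transfer cassette follows a third-generation, self-inactivating design. A CMV enhancer/promoter replaces the U3 of the truncated HIV-1 5' LTR to drive genomic RNA synthesis in packaging cells. It is followed by the Ψ packaging signal with a gag fragment, the Rev response element for nuclear export, and the cPPT/CTS. WPRE and a ΔU3 3' LTR followed by a bGH polyadenylation signal close the unit.

Between the LTRs are two expression units. A human U6 Pol III promoter transcribes the 20-nt EGFP-targeting spacer, cloned into the BsmBI sites (destroyed in the process), fused to the S. pyogenes gRNA scaffold. The short "VN155/mVenus" hit at this position in the feature table is simply the spacer matching GFP-family coding sequence. Downstream, an EF-1α core promoter drives S. pyogenes Cas9 followed by a puromycin N-acetyltransferase coding region, allowing puromycin selection of transduced mammalian cells. The linker between the two reading frames is not annotated in the table.

According to the depositor, the construct served as a control alongside a matching lentiCRISPRv2 vector used to delete Plexin-B2 in human cells, in a study of glioblastoma infiltration. Its guide targets a synthetic reporter gene rather than an endogenous one, so it controls for the effects of transduction, Cas9 expression and selection.
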