Features (pLannotate 1.2.2; 34 found; start..end, strand, type, name):
    190..778     -  rep_origin     ori: high-copy-number ColE1/pMB1/pBR322/pUC origin of replication
    949..1809    -  CDS            AmpR: β-lactamase; bla; confers resistance to ampicillin, carbenicillin, and related antibiotics
   1810..1914    -  promoter       AmpR promoter: bla
   1973..2025    -  misc_feature   bom (fragment): basis of mobility region from pBR322
   2180..2559    +  enhancer       CMV enhancer: human cytomegalovirus immediate early enhancer
   2560..2759    +  promoter       CMV promoter: human cytomegalovirus (CMV) immediate early promoter
   2777..2957    +  LTR            5' LTR (truncated): truncated 5' long terminal repeat (LTR) from HIV-1
   3004..3129    +  misc_feature   HIV-1 Ψ: packaging signal of human immunodeficiency virus type 1
   3113..3476    +  CDS            HIV-1 gag (fragment): gag protein from human immunodeficiency virus 1; gag
   3622..3855    +  misc_feature   RRE: The Rev response element (RRE) of HIV-1 allows for Rev-dependent mRNA export from the nucleus to the cytoplasm.
   4232..4332    +  CDS            Rev (fragment): human immunodeficiency virus 1 (HIV-1) Rev protein; rev; enhances nuclear export of unspliced and incompletely spliced viral mRNAs
   4382..4499    +  misc_feature   cPPT/CTS: central polypurine tract and central termination sequence of HIV-1
   4550..4790    +  promoter       U6 promoter: RNA polymerase III promoter for human U6 snRNA
   4799..4819    +  CDS            VN155(I152L) (fragment): improved N-terminal fragment of mVenus for use in bimolecular fluorescence complementation (BiFC) (Kodama and Hu, 2010)
   4819..4894    +  misc_RNA       gRNA scaffold: guide RNA scaffold for the Streptococcus pyogenes CRISPR/Cas9 system
   4912..4930    +  CDS            small t antigen (fragment): SV40 (simian virus 40) small t antigen
   4956..5167    +  promoter       EF-1α core promoter: core promoter for human elongation factor EF-1α
   5192..9295    +  CDS            Cas9: Cas9 (Csn1) endonuclease from the Streptococcus pyogenes Type II CRISPR/Cas system generates RNA-guided double strand breaks in DNA
   9433..10030   +  CDS            PuroR (fragment): puromycin N-acetyltransferase; pac from Streptomyces; confers resistance to puromycin
  10046..10634   +  misc_feature   WPRE: woodchuck hepatitis virus posttranscriptional regulatory element
  10685..10704   +  misc_feature   cPPT/CTS (fragment): central polypurine tract and central termination sequence of HIV-1
  10706..10939   +  LTR            3' LTR (ΔU3): self-inactivating 3' long terminal repeat (LTR) from HIV-1
  10971..11195   +  polyA_signal   bGH poly(A) signal: bovine growth hormone polyadenylation signal
  11199..11220   +  promoter       SV40 promoter (fragment): SV40 enhancer and early promoter
  11241..11669   +  rep_origin     f1 ori (sequence partly withheld): f1 bacteriophage origin of replication; arrow indicates direction of (+) strand synthesis
  11683..12012   +  promoter       SV40 promoter: SV40 enhancer and early promoter
  12060..12107   +  promoter       EM7 promoter: synthetic bacterial promoter&nbsp
  12126..12500   +  CDS            BleoR: antibiotic-binding protein; Sh ble from Streptoalloteichus hindustanus; confers resistance to bleomycin, phleomycin, and Zeocin™
  12510..12635   +  CDS            ble (fragment): BLE_KLEPN - Experimental evidence at protein level: Swiss-Prot protein existence level 1. Binding protein with a strong affinity to the bleomycin family of antibiotics. Binds to CL990; an antimitotic-antibiotic compound. From Klebsiella pneumoniae.
  12630..12751   +  polyA_signal   SV40 poly(A) signal: SV40 polyadenylation signal
  12822..12844   -  protein_bind   lac operator (fragment): The lac repressor binds to the lac operator to inhibit transcription in E. coli. This inhibition can be relieved by adding lactose or isopropyl-β-D-thiogalactopyranoside (IPTG). lac repressor encoded by lacI
  12848..12878   -  promoter       lac promoter: promoter for the E. coli lac operon
  12893..12914   -  protein_bind   CAP binding site: CAP binding activates transcription in the presence of cAMP. E. coli catabolite activator protein
  12927..7       -  CDS            lacI (fragment) (across the origin): lac repressor; lacI; The lac repressor binds to the lac operator to inhibit transcription in E. coli. This inhibition can be relieved by adding lactose or isopropyl-β-D-thiogalactopyranoside (IPTG).
>Addgene plasmid #86153 | plentiCRISPRv2-sgEGFP | addgene full sequence | sequence record 171534 | Addgene NGS Result
TGGGCGCTCTTCCGCTTCCTCGCTCACTGACTCGCTGCGCTCGGTCGTTCGGCTGCGGCGAGCGGTATCA
GCTCACTCAAAGGCGGTAATACGGTTATCCACAGAATCAGGGGATAACGCAGGAAAGAACATGTGAGCAA
AAGGCCAGCAAAAGGCCAGGAACCGTAAAAAGGCCGCGTTGCTGGCGTTTTTCCATAGGCTCCGCCCCCC
TGACGAGCATCACAAAAATCGACGCTCAAGTCAGAGGTGGCGAAACCCGACAGGACTATAAAGATACCAG
GCGTTTCCCCCTGGAAGCTCCCTCGTGCGCTCTCCTGTTCCGACCCTGCCGCTTACCGGATACCTGTCCG
CCTTTCTCCCTTCGGGAAGCGTGGCGCTTTCTCATAGCTCACGCTGTAGGTATCTCAGTTCGGTGTAGGT
CGTTCGCTCCAAGCTGGGCTGTGTGCACGAACCCCCCGTTCAGCCCGACCGCTGCGCCTTATCCGGTAAC
TATCGTCTTGAGTCCAACCCGGTAAGACACGACTTATCGCCACTGGCAGCAGCCACTGGTAACAGGATTA
GCAGAGCGAGGTATGTAGGCGGTGCTACAGAGTTCTTGAAGTGGTGGCCTAACTACGGCTACACTAGAAG
AACAGTATTTGGTATCTGCGCTCTGCTGAAGCCAGTTACCTTCGGAAAAAGAGTTGGTAGCTCTTGATCC
GGCAAACAAACCACCGCTGGTAGCGGTGGTTTTTTTGTTTGCAAGCAGCAGATTACGCGCAGAAAAAAAG
GATCTCAAGAAGATCCTTTGATCTTTTCTACGGGGTCTGACGCTCAGTGGAACGAAAACTCACGTTAAGG
GATTTTGGTCATGAGATTATCAAAAAGGATCTTCACCTAGATCCTTTTAAATTAAAAATGAAGTTTTAAA
TCAATCTAAAGTATATATGAGTAAACTTGGTCTGACAGTTACCAATGCTTAATCAGTGAGGCACCTATCT
CAGCGATCTGTCTATTTCGTTCATCCATAGTTGCCTGACTCCCCGTCGTGTAGATAACTACGATACGGGA
GGGCTTACCATCTGGCCCCAGTGCTGCAATGATACCGCGAGACCCACGCTCACCGGCTCCAGATTTATCA
GCAATAAACCAGCCAGCCGGAAGGGCCGAGCGCAGAAGTGGTCCTGCAACTTTATCCGCCTCCATCCAGT
CTATTAATTGTTGCCGGGAAGCTAGAGTAAGTAGTTCGCCAGTTAATAGTTTGCGCAACGTTGTTGCCAT
TGCTACAGGCATCGTGGTGTCACGCTCGTCGTTTGGTATGGCTTCATTCAGCTCCGGTTCCCAACGATCA
AGGCGAGTTACATGATCCCCCATGTTGTGCAAAAAAGCGGTTAGCTCCTTCGGTCCTCCGATCGTTGTCA
GAAGTAAGTTGGCCGCAGTGTTATCACTCATGGTTATGGCAGCACTGCATAATTCTCTTACTGTCATGCC
ATCCGTAAGATGCTTTTCTGTGACTGGTGAGTACTCAACCAAGTCATTCTGAGAATAGTGTATGCGGCGA
CCGAGTTGCTCTTGCCCGGCGTCAATACGGGATAATACCGCGCCACATAGCAGAACTTTAAAAGTGCTCA
TCATTGGAAAACGTTCTTCGGGGCGAAAACTCTCAAGGATCTTACCGCTGTTGAGATCCAGTTCGATGTA
ACCCACTCGTGCACCCAACTGATCTTCAGCATCTTTTACTTTCACCAGCGTTTCTGGGTGAGCAAAAACA
GGAAGGCAAAATGCCGCAAAAAAGGGAATAAGGGCGACACGGAAATGTTGAATACTCATACTCTTCCTTT
TTCAATATTATTGAAGCATTTATCAGGGTTATTGTCTCATGAGCGGATACATATTTGAATGTATTTAGAA
AAATAAACAAATAGGGGTTCCGCGCACATTTCCCCGAAAAGTGCCACCTGACGTCGACGGATCGGGAGAT
CTCCCGATCCCCTATGGTGCACTCTCAGTACAATCTGCTCTGATGCCGCATAGTTAAGCCAGTATCTGCT
CCCTGCTTGTGTGTTGGAGGTCGCTGAGTAGTGCGCGAGCAAAATTTAAGCTACAACAAGGCAAGGCTTG
ACCGACAATTGCATGAAGAATCTGCTTAGGGTTAGGCGTTTTGCGCTGCTTCGCGATGTACGGGCCAGAT
ATACGCGTTGACATTGATTATTGACTAGTTATTAATAGTAATCAATTACGGGGTCATTAGTTCATAGCCC
ATATATGGAGTTCCGCGTTACATAACTTACGGTAAATGGCCCGCCTGGCTGACCGCCCAACGACCCCCGC
CCATTGACGTCAATAATGACGTATGTTCCCATAGTAACGCCAATAGGGACTTTCCATTGACGTCAATGGG
TGGAGTATTTACGGTAAACTGCCCACTTGGCAGTACATCAAGTGTATCATATGCCAAGTACGCCCCCTAT
TGACGTCAATGACGGTAAATGGCCCGCCTGGCATTATGCCCAGTACATGACCTTATGGGACTTTCCTACT
TGGCAGTACATCTACGTATTAGTCATCGCTATTACCATGGTGATGCGGTTTTGGCAGTACATCAATGGGC
GTGGATAGCGGTTTGACTCACGGGGATTTCCAAGTCTCCACCCCATTGACGTCAATGGGAGTTTGTTTTG
GCACCAAAATCAACGGGACTTTCCAAAATGTCGTAACAACTCCGCCCCATTGACGCAAATGGGCGGTAGG
CGTGTACGGTGGGAGGTCTATATAAGCAGCGCGTTTTGCCTGTACTGGGTCTCTCTGGTTAGACCAGATC
TGAGCCTGGGAGCTCTCTGGCTAACTAGGGAACCCACTGCTTAAGCCTCAATAAAGCTTGCCTTGAGTGC
TTCAAGTAGTGTGTGCCCGTCTGTTGTGTGACTCTGGTAACTAGAGATCCCTCAGACCCTTTTAGTCAGT
GTGGAAAATCTCTAGCAGTGGCGCCCGAACAGGGACTTGAAAGCGAAAGGGAAACCAGAGGAGCTCTCTC
GACGCAGGACTCGGCTTGCTGAAGCGCGCACGGCAAGAGGCGAGGGGCGGCGACTGGTGAGTACGCCAAA
AATTTTGACTAGCGGAGGCTAGAAGGAGAGAGATGGGTGCGAGAGCGTCAGTATTAAGCGGGGGAGAATT
AGATCGCGATGGGAAAAAATTCGGTTAAGGCCAGGGGGAAAGAAAAAATATAAATTAAAACATATAGTAT
GGGCAAGCAGGGAGCTAGAACGATTCGCAGTTAATCCTGGCCTGTTAGAAACATCAGAAGGCTGTAGACA
AATACTGGGACAGCTACAACCATCCCTTCAGACAGGATCAGAAGAACTTAGATCATTATATAATACAGTA
GCAACCCTCTATTGTGTGCATCAAAGGATAGAGATAAAAGACACCAAGGAAGCTTTAGACAAGATAGAGG
AAGAGCAAAACAAAAGTAAGACCACCGCACAGCAAGCGGCCGCTGATCTTCAGACCTGGAGGAGGAGATA
TGAGGGACAATTGGAGAAGTGAATTATATAAATATAAAGTAGTAAAAATTGAACCATTAGGAGTAGCACC
CACCAAGGCAAAGAGAAGAGTGGTGCAGAGAGAAAAAAGAGCAGTGGGAATAGGAGCTTTGTTCCTTGGG
TTCTTGGGAGCAGCAGGAAGCACTATGGGCGCAGCGTCAATGACGCTGACGGTACAGGCCAGACAATTAT
TGTCTGGTATAGTGCAGCAGCAGAACAATTTGCTGAGGGCTATTGAGGCGCAACAGCATCTGTTGCAACT
CACAGTCTGGGGCATCAAGCAGCTCCAGGCAAGAATCCTGGCTGTGGAAAGATACCTAAAGGATCAACAG
CTCCTGGGGATTTGGGGTTGCTCTGGAAAACTCATTTGCACCACTGCTGTGCCTTGGAATGCTAGTTGGA
GTAATAAATCTCTGGAACAGATTTGGAATCACACGACCTGGATGGAGTGGGACAGAGAAATTAACAATTA
CACAAGCTTAATACACTCCTTAATTGAAGAATCGCAAAACCAGCAAGAAAAGAATGAACAAGAATTATTG
GAATTAGATAAATGGGCAAGTTTGTGGAATTGGTTTAACATAACAAATTGGCTGTGGTATATAAAATTAT
TCATAATGATAGTAGGAGGCTTGGTAGGTTTAAGAATAGTTTTTGCTGTACTTTCTATAGTGAATAGAGT
TAGGCAGGGATATTCACCATTATCGTTTCAGACCCACCTCCCAACCCCGAGGGGACCCGACAGGCCCGAA
GGAATAGAAGAAGAAGGTGGAGAGAGAGACAGAGACAGATCCATTCGATTAGTGAACGGATCGGCACTGC
GTGCGCCAATTCTGCAGACAAATGGCAGTATTCATCCACAATTTTAAAAGAAAAGGGGGGATTGGGGGGT
ACAGTGCAGGGGAAAGAATAGTAGACATAATAGCAACAGACATACAAACTAAAGAATTACAAAAACAAAT
TACAAAAATTCAAAATTTTCGGGTTTATTACAGGGACAGCAGAGATCCAGTTTGGTTAATTAAGGTACCG
AGGGCCTATTTCCCATGATTCCTTCATATTTGCATATACGATACAAGGCTGTTAGAGAGATAATTAGAAT
TAATTTGACTGTAAACACAAAGATATTAGTACAAAATACGTGACGTAGAAAGTAATAATTTCTTGGGTAG
TTTGCAGTTTTAAAATTATGTTTTAAAATGGACTATCATATGCTTACCGTAACTTGAAAGTATTTCGATT
TCTTGGCTTTATATATCTTGTGGAAAGGACGAAACACCGGGCGAGGAGCTGTTCACCGGTTTTAGAGCTA
GAAATAGCAAGTTAAAATAAGGCTAGTCCGTTATCAACTTGAAAAAGTGGCACCGAGTCGGTGCTTTTTT
GAATTCGCTAGCTAGGTCTTGAAAGGAGTGGGAATTGGCTCCGGTGCCCGTCAGTGGGCAGAGCGCACAT
CGCCCACAGTCCCCGAGAAGTTGGGGGGAGGGGTCGGCAATTGATCCGGTGCCTAGAGAAGGTGGCGCGG
GGTAAACTGGGAAAGTGATGTCGTGTACTGGCTCCGCCTTTTTCCCGAGGGTGGGGGAGAACCGTATATA
AGTGCAGTAGTCGCCGTGAACGTTCTTTTTCGCAACGGGTTTGCCGCCAGAACACAGGACCGGTTCTAGA
GCGCTGCCACCATGGACAAGAAGTACAGCATCGGCCTGGACATCGGCACCAACTCTGTGGGCTGGGCCGT
GATCACCGACGAGTACAAGGTGCCCAGCAAGAAATTCAAGGTGCTGGGCAACACCGACCGGCACAGCATC
AAGAAGAACCTGATCGGAGCCCTGCTGTTCGACAGCGGCGAAACAGCCGAGGCCACCCGGCTGAAGAGAA
CCGCCAGAAGAAGATACACCAGACGGAAGAACCGGATCTGCTATCTGCAAGAGATCTTCAGCAACGAGAT
GGCCAAGGTGGACGACAGCTTCTTCCACAGACTGGAAGAGTCCTTCCTGGTGGAAGAGGATAAGAAGCAC
GAGCGGCACCCCATCTTCGGCAACATCGTGGACGAGGTGGCCTACCACGAGAAGTACCCCACCATCTACC
ACCTGAGAAAGAAACTGGTGGACAGCACCGACAAGGCCGACCTGCGGCTGATCTATCTGGCCCTGGCCCA
CATGATCAAGTTCCGGGGCCACTTCCTGATCGAGGGCGACCTGAACCCCGACAACAGCGACGTGGACAAG
CTGTTCATCCAGCTGGTGCAGACCTACAACCAGCTGTTCGAGGAAAACCCCATCAACGCCAGCGGCGTGG
ACGCCAAGGCCATCCTGTCTGCCAGACTGAGCAAGAGCAGACGGCTGGAAAATCTGATCGCCCAGCTGCC
CGGCGAGAAGAAGAATGGCCTGTTCGGAAACCTGATTGCCCTGAGCCTGGGCCTGACCCCCAACTTCAAG
AGCAACTTCGACCTGGCCGAGGATGCCAAACTGCAGCTGAGCAAGGACACCTACGACGACGACCTGGACA
ACCTGCTGGCCCAGATCGGCGACCAGTACGCCGACCTGTTTCTGGCCGCCAAGAACCTGTCCGACGCCAT
CCTGCTGAGCGACATCCTGAGAGTGAACACCGAGATCACCAAGGCCCCCCTGAGCGCCTCTATGATCAAG
AGATACGACGAGCACCACCAGGACCTGACCCTGCTGAAAGCTCTCGTGCGGCAGCAGCTGCCTGAGAAGT
ACAAAGAGATTTTCTTCGACCAGAGCAAGAACGGCTACGCCGGCTACATTGACGGCGGAGCCAGCCAGGA
AGAGTTCTACAAGTTCATCAAGCCCATCCTGGAAAAGATGGACGGCACCGAGGAACTGCTCGTGAAGCTG
AACAGAGAGGACCTGCTGCGGAAGCAGCGGACCTTCGACAACGGCAGCATCCCCCACCAGATCCACCTGG
GAGAGCTGCACGCCATTCTGCGGCGGCAGGAAGATTTTTACCCATTCCTGAAGGACAACCGGGAAAAGAT
CGAGAAGATCCTGACCTTCCGCATCCCCTACTACGTGGGCCCTCTGGCCAGGGGAAACAGCAGATTCGCC
TGGATGACCAGAAAGAGCGAGGAAACCATCACCCCCTGGAACTTCGAGGAAGTGGTGGACAAGGGCGCTT
CCGCCCAGAGCTTCATCGAGCGGATGACCAACTTCGATAAGAACCTGCCCAACGAGAAGGTGCTGCCCAA
GCACAGCCTGCTGTACGAGTACTTCACCGTGTATAACGAGCTGACCAAAGTGAAATACGTGACCGAGGGA
ATGAGAAAGCCCGCCTTCCTGAGCGGCGAGCAGAAAAAGGCCATCGTGGACCTGCTGTTCAAGACCAACC
GGAAAGTGACCGTGAAGCAGCTGAAAGAGGACTACTTCAAGAAAATCGAGTGCTTCGACTCCGTGGAAAT
CTCCGGCGTGGAAGATCGGTTCAACGCCTCCCTGGGCACATACCACGATCTGCTGAAAATTATCAAGGAC
AAGGACTTCCTGGACAATGAGGAAAACGAGGACATTCTGGAAGATATCGTGCTGACCCTGACACTGTTTG
AGGACAGAGAGATGATCGAGGAACGGCTGAAAACCTATGCCCACCTGTTCGACGACAAAGTGATGAAGCA
GCTGAAGCGGCGGAGATACACCGGCTGGGGCAGGCTGAGCCGGAAGCTGATCAACGGCATCCGGGACAAG
CAGTCCGGCAAGACAATCCTGGATTTCCTGAAGTCCGACGGCTTCGCCAACAGAAACTTCATGCAGCTGA
TCCACGACGACAGCCTGACCTTTAAAGAGGACATCCAGAAAGCCCAGGTGTCCGGCCAGGGCGATAGCCT
GCACGAGCACATTGCCAATCTGGCCGGCAGCCCCGCCATTAAGAAGGGCATCCTGCAGACAGTGAAGGTG
GTGGACGAGCTCGTGAAAGTGATGGGCCGGCACAAGCCCGAGAACATCGTGATCGAAATGGCCAGAGAGA
ACCAGACCACCCAGAAGGGACAGAAGAACAGCCGCGAGAGAATGAAGCGGATCGAAGAGGGCATCAAAGA
GCTGGGCAGCCAGATCCTGAAAGAACACCCCGTGGAAAACACCCAGCTGCAGAACGAGAAGCTGTACCTG
TACTACCTGCAGAATGGGCGGGATATGTACGTGGACCAGGAACTGGACATCAACCGGCTGTCCGACTACG
ATGTGGACCATATCGTGCCTCAGAGCTTTCTGAAGGACGACTCCATCGACAACAAGGTGCTGACCAGAAG
CGACAAGAACCGGGGCAAGAGCGACAACGTGCCCTCCGAAGAGGTCGTGAAGAAGATGAAGAACTACTGG
CGGCAGCTGCTGAACGCCAAGCTGATTACCCAGAGAAAGTTCGACAATCTGACCAAGGCCGAGAGAGGCG
GCCTGAGCGAACTGGATAAGGCCGGCTTCATCAAGAGACAGCTGGTGGAAACCCGGCAGATCACAAAGCA
CGTGGCACAGATCCTGGACTCCCGGATGAACACTAAGTACGACGAGAATGACAAGCTGATCCGGGAAGTG
AAAGTGATCACCCTGAAGTCCAAGCTGGTGTCCGATTTCCGGAAGGATTTCCAGTTTTACAAAGTGCGCG
AGATCAACAACTACCACCACGCCCACGACGCCTACCTGAACGCCGTCGTGGGAACCGCCCTGATCAAAAA
GTACCCTAAGCTGGAAAGCGAGTTCGTGTACGGCGACTACAAGGTGTACGACGTGCGGAAGATGATCGCC
AAGAGCGAGCAGGAAATCGGCAAGGCTACCGCCAAGTACTTCTTCTACAGCAACATCATGAACTTTTTCA
AGACCGAGATTACCCTGGCCAACGGCGAGATCCGGAAGCGGCCTCTGATCGAGACAAACGGCGAAACCGG
GGAGATCGTGTGGGATAAGGGCCGGGATTTTGCCACCGTGCGGAAAGTGCTGAGCATGCCCCAAGTGAAT
ATCGTGAAAAAGACCGAGGTGCAGACAGGCGGCTTCAGCAAAGAGTCTATCCTGCCCAAGAGGAACAGCG
ATAAGCTGATCGCCAGAAAGAAGGACTGGGACCCTAAGAAGTACGGCGGCTTCGACAGCCCCACCGTGGC
CTATTCTGTGCTGGTGGTGGCCAAAGTGGAAAAGGGCAAGTCCAAGAAACTGAAGAGTGTGAAAGAGCTG
CTGGGGATCACCATCATGGAAAGAAGCAGCTTCGAGAAGAATCCCATCGACTTTCTGGAAGCCAAGGGCT
ACAAAGAAGTGAAAAAGGACCTGATCATCAAGCTGCCTAAGTACTCCCTGTTCGAGCTGGAAAACGGCCG
GAAGAGAATGCTGGCCTCTGCCGGCGAACTGCAGAAGGGAAACGAACTGGCCCTGCCCTCCAAATATGTG
AACTTCCTGTACCTGGCCAGCCACTATGAGAAGCTGAAGGGCTCCCCCGAGGATAATGAGCAGAAACAGC
TGTTTGTGGAACAGCACAAGCACTACCTGGACGAGATCATCGAGCAGATCAGCGAGTTCTCCAAGAGAGT
GATCCTGGCCGACGCTAATCTGGACAAAGTGCTGTCCGCCTACAACAAGCACCGGGATAAGCCCATCAGA
GAGCAGGCCGAGAATATCATCCACCTGTTTACCCTGACCAATCTGGGAGCCCCTGCCGCCTTCAAGTACT
TTGACACCACCATCGACCGGAAGAGGTACACCAGCACCAAAGAGGTGCTGGACGCCACCCTGATCCACCA
GAGCATCACCGGCCTGTACGAGACACGGATCGACCTGTCTCAGCTGGGAGGCGACAAGCGACCTGCCGCC
ACAAAGAAGGCTGGACAGGCTAAGAAGAAGAAAGATTACAAAGACGATGACGATAAGGGATCCGGCGCAA
CAAACTTCTCTCTGCTGAAACAAGCCGGAGATGTCGAAGAGAATCCTGGACCGACCGAGTACAAGCCCAC
GGTGCGCCTCGCCACCCGCGACGACGTCCCCAGGGCCGTACGCACCCTCGCCGCCGCGTTCGCCGACTAC
CCCGCCACGCGCCACACCGTCGATCCGGACCGCCACATCGAGCGGGTCACCGAGCTGCAAGAACTCTTCC
TCACGCGCGTCGGGCTCGACATCGGCAAGGTGTGGGTCGCGGACGACGGCGCCGCGGTGGCGGTCTGGAC
CACGCCGGAGAGCGTCGAAGCGGGGGCGGTGTTCGCCGAGATCGGCCCGCGCATGGCCGAGTTGAGCGGT
TCCCGGCTGGCCGCGCAGCAACAGATGGAAGGCCTCCTGGCGCCGCACCGGCCCAAGGAGCCCGCGTGGT
TCCTGGCCACCGTCGGAGTCTCGCCCGACCACCAGGGCAAGGGTCTGGGCAGCGCCGTCGTGCTCCCCGG
AGTGGAGGCGGCCGAGCGCGCCGGGGTGCCCGCCTTCCTGGAGACCTCCGCGCCCCGCAACCTCCCCTTC
TACGAGCGGCTCGGCTTCACCGTCACCGCCGACGTCGAGGTGCCCGAAGGACCGCGCACCTGGTGCATGA
CCCGCAAGCCCGGTGCCTGAACGCGTTAAGTCGACAATCAACCTCTGGATTACAAAATTTGTGAAAGATT
GACTGGTATTCTTAACTATGTTGCTCCTTTTACGCTATGTGGATACGCTGCTTTAATGCCTTTGTATCAT
GCTATTGCTTCCCGTATGGCTTTCATTTTCTCCTCCTTGTATAAATCCTGGTTGCTGTCTCTTTATGAGG
AGTTGTGGCCCGTTGTCAGGCAACGTGGCGTGGTGTGCACTGTGTTTGCTGACGCAACCCCCACTGGTTG
GGGCATTGCCACCACCTGTCAGCTCCTTTCCGGGACTTTCGCTTTCCCCCTCCCTATTGCCACGGCGGAA
CTCATCGCCGCCTGCCTTGCCCGCTGCTGGACAGGGGCTCGGCTGTTGGGCACTGACAATTCCGTGGTGT
TGTCGGGGAAATCATCGTCCTTTCCTTGGCTGCTCGCCTGTGTTGCCACCTGGATTCTGCGCGGGACGTC
CTTCTGCTACGTCCCTTCGGCCCTCAATCCAGCGGACCTTCCTTCCCGCGGCCTGCTGCCGGCTCTGCGG
CCTCTTCCGCGTCTTCGCCTTCGCCCTCAGACGAGTCGGATCTCCCTTTGGGCCGCCTCCCCGCGTCGAC
TTTAAGACCAATGACTTACAAGGCAGCTGTAGATCTTAGCCACTTTTTAAAAGAAAAGGGGGGACTGGAA
GGGCTAATTCACTCCCAACGAAGACAAGATCTGCTTTTTGCTTGTACTGGGTCTCTCTGGTTAGACCAGA
TCTGAGCCTGGGAGCTCTCTGGCTAACTAGGGAACCCACTGCTTAAGCCTCAATAAAGCTTGCCTTGAGT
GCTTCAAGTAGTGTGTGCCCGTCTGTTGTGTGACTCTGGTAACTAGAGATCCCTCAGACCCTTTTAGTCA
GTGTGGAAAATCTCTAGCAGGGCCCGTTTAAACCCGCTGATCAGCCTCGACTGTGCCTTCTAGTTGCCAG
CCATCTGTTGTTTGCCCCTCCCCCGTGCCTTCCTTGACCCTGGAAGGTGCCACTCCCACTGTCCTTTCCT
AATAAAATGAGGAAATTGCATCGCATTGTCTGAGTAGGTGTCATTCTATTCTGGGGGGTGGGGTGGGGCA
GGACAGCAAGGGGGAGGATTGGGAAGACAATAGCAGGCATGCTGGGGATGCGGTGGGCTCTATGGCTTCT
GAGGCGGAAAGAACCAGCTGGGGCTCTAGGGGGTATCCCC
[124 nt withheld, positions 11241-11364]
C
[91 nt withheld, positions 11366-11456]
A
[49 nt withheld, positions 11458-11506]
CCTTTGACGTTGGAGTCCACGTTCTTT
[37 nt withheld, positions 11534-11570]
ACCCTATCTCGGTCTATTCTTTTGATTTATAAGGGATTTTGCCGATTTCGGCCTATTGGTTAAAAAATGA
GCTGATTTAACAAAAATTTAACGCGAATTAATTCTGTGGAATGTGTGTCAGTTAGGGTGTGGAAAGTCCC
CAGGCTCCCCAGCAGGCAGAAGTATGCAAAGCATGCATCTCAATTAGTCAGCAACCAGGTGTGGAAAGTC
CCCAGGCTCCCCAGCAGGCAGAAGTATGCAAAGCATGCATCTCAATTAGTCAGCAACCATAGTCCCGCCC
CTAACTCCGCCCATCCCGCCCCTAACTCCGCCCAGTTCCGCCCATTCTCCGCCCCATGGCTGACTAATTT
TTTTTATTTATGCAGAGGCCGAGGCCGCCTCTGCCTCTGAGCTATTCCAGAAGTAGTGAGGAGGCTTTTT
TGGAGGCCTAGGCTTTTGCAAAAAGCTCCCGGGAGCTTGTATATCCATTTTCGGATCTGATCAGCACGTG
TTGACAATTAATCATCGGCATAGTATATCGGCATAGTATAATACGACAAGGTGAGGAACTAAACCATGGC
CAAGTTGACCAGTGCCGTTCCGGTGCTCACCGCGCGCGACGTCGCCGGAGCGGTCGAGTTCTGGACCGAC
CGGCTCGGGTTCTCCCGGGACTTCGTGGAGGACGACTTCGCCGGTGTGGTCCGGGACGACGTGACCCTGT
TCATCAGCGCGGTCCAGGACCAGGTGGTGCCGGACAACACCCTGGCCTGGGTGTGGGTGCGCGGCCTGGA
CGAGCTGTACGCCGAGTGGTCGGAGGTCGTGTCCACGAACTTCCGGGACGCCTCCGGGCCGGCCATGACC
GAGATCGGCGAGCAGCCGTGGGGGCGGGAGTTCGCCCTGCGCGACCCGGCCGGCAACTGCGTGCACTTCG
TGGCCGAGGAGCAGGACTGACACGTGCTACGAGATTTCGATTCCACCGCCGCCTTCTATGAAAGGTTGGG
CTTCGGAATCGTTTTCCGGGACGCCGGCTGGATGATCCTCCAGCGCGGGGATCTCATGCTGGAGTTCTTC
GCCCACCCCAACTTGTTTATTGCAGCTTATAATGGTTACAAATAAAGCAATAGCATCACAAATTTCACAA
ATAAAGCATTTTTTTCACTGCATTCTAGTTGTGGTTTGTCCAAACTCATCAATGTATCTTATCATGTCTG
TATACCGTCGACCTCTAGCTAGAGCTTGGCGTAATCATGGTCATAGCTGTTTCCTGTGTGAAATTGTTAT
CCGCTCACAATTCCACACAACATACGAGCCGGAAGCATAAAGTGTAAAGCCTGGGGTGCCTAATGAGTGA
GCTAACTCACATTAATTGCGTTGCGCTCACTGCCCGCTTTCCAGTCGGGAAACCTGTCGTGCCAGCTGCA
TTAATGAATCGGCCAACGCGCGGGGAGAGGCGGTTTGCGTAT
